Addgene plasmid #239277: pSLQ14902
Depositing lab: Stanley Qi. Publication: Programmable control of spatial transcriptome in live cells and neurons. Han M, Fu ML, Zhu Y, Choi AA, Li E, Bezney J, Cai S, Miles L, Ma Y, Qi LS. Nature. 2025 Jul;643(8070):241-251. doi: 10.1038/s41586-025-09020-z. Epub 2025 May 21. PubMed 40399675.
Backbone
  Vector backbone: pUC vector backbone
  Vector type: Mammalian Expression, CRISPR
Growth in bacteria
  Bacterial resistance: Ampicillin, 100 μg/mL
  Growth temperature: 37°C
  Growth strain: DH5alpha
  Copy number: High Copy
Gene/Insert
  Gene/Insert name: PspCas13b-hGAPDH-gRNA2
  gRNA/shRNA sequence: Unknown
  Species: H. sapiens (human)
  Insert size (bp): 321
  Entrez Gene: GAPDH (a.k.a. G3PD, GAPD, HEL-S-162eP)
  Promoter: hU6
  Cloning method: Golden Gate
Terms and licenses: Academic/Nonprofit Terms; Industry Terms: Not Available to Industry
How to cite: pSLQ14902 was a gift from Stanley Qi (Addgene plasmid # 239277 ; http://n2t.net/addgene:239277 ; RRID:Addgene_239277)
