[The description below was written by a language model from this plasmid's Addgene catalogue record and pLannotate feature annotations shown in this document.]
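Description:
pSLQ14902 is a small (about 3 kb) pUC-based plasmid that expresses a guide RNA for the RNA-targeting CRISPR effector PspCas13b in mammalian cells. It is propagated in E. coli as a high-copy plasmid through the ColE1/pUC-type origin and is selected with ampicillin via the β-lactamase gene and its native promoter. The rest of the backbone consists of typical pUC cloning-vector remnants: the CAP binding site, lac promoter and lac operator upstream of the insert, a lacZα fragment downstream of it, and short fragments of lacI, bom and rop. These are leftovers of the parental vector and have no evident role in the construct's mammalian function. No mammalian selection marker, reporter or Cas protein coding sequence is annotated, so the Cas13b component must be supplied from a separate construct.

The payload is a 321 bp insert, assembled by Golden Gate cloning, in which the human U6 promoter, an RNA polymerase III promoter suited to producing short, uncapped, non-polyadenylated transcripts, drives a PspCas13b guide RNA designated hGAPDH-gRNA2. This is the second of evidently several guides directed against human GAPDH mRNA. The guide itself falls in the unannotated stretch between the U6 promoter and the lacZα fragment, and the record lists the spacer sequence as unknown.

The associated publication concerns programmable control of RNA localisation (the spatial transcriptome) in live cells and neurons. This suggests the guide is used to recruit a Cas13b-based effector to endogenous GAPDH transcripts, although the record does not state the specific experimental role of this plasmid.
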