Features (pLannotate 1.2.2; 11 found; start..end, strand, type, name):
    511..603     +  CDS            lacI (fragment): lac repressor; lacI; The lac repressor binds to the lac operator to inhibit transcription in E. coli. This inhibition can be relieved by adding lactose or isopropyl-β-D-thiogalactopyranoside (IPTG).
    616..637     +  protein_bind   CAP binding site: CAP binding activates transcription in the presence of cAMP. E. coli catabolite activator protein
    652..682     +  promoter       lac promoter: promoter for the E. coli lac operon
    690..706     +  protein_bind   lac operator: The lac repressor binds to the lac operator to inhibit transcription in E. coli. This inhibition can be relieved by adding lactose or isopropyl-β-D-thiogalactopyranoside (IPTG). lac repressor encoded by lacI
    744..984     +  promoter       U6 promoter: RNA polymerase III promoter for human U6 snRNA
   1079..1236    +  CDS            lacZα (fragment): LacZα fragment of β-galactosidase; lacZ fragment
   1242..1341    -  misc_feature   bom (fragment): basis of mobility region from pBR322
   1443..1475    -  CDS            rop (fragment): Rop protein, which maintains plasmids at low copy number; rop
   1573..1677    +  promoter       AmpR promoter: bla
   1678..2538    +  CDS            AmpR: β-lactamase; bla; confers resistance to ampicillin, carbenicillin, and related antibiotics
   2709..328     +  rep_origin     ori (across the origin): high-copy-number ColE1/pMB1/pBR322/pUC origin of replication
>Addgene plasmid #239277 | pSLQ14902 | addgene full sequence | sequence record 474373 | Addgene NGS Result
TCTTACCGGGTTGGACTCAAGACGATAGTTACCGGATAAGGCGCAGCGGTCGGGCTGAACGGGGGGTTCG
TGCACACAGCCCAGCTTGGAGCGAACGACCTACACCGAACTGAGATACCTACAGCGTGAGCTATGAGAAA
GCGCCACGCTTCCCGAAGGGAGAAAGGCGGACAGGTATCCGGTAAGCGGCAGGGTCGGAACAGGAGAGCG
CACGAGGGAGCTTCCAGGGGGAAACGCCTGGTATCTTTATAGTCCTGTCGGGTTTCGCCACCTCTGACTT
GAGCGTCGATTTTTGTGATGCTCGTCAGGGGGGCGGAGCCTATGGAAAAACGCCAGCAACGCGGCCTTTT
TACGGTTCCTGGCCTTTTGCTGGCCTTTTGCTCACATGTTCTTTCCTGCGTTATCCCCTGATTCTGTGGA
TAACCGTATTACCGCCTTTGAGTGAGCTGATACCGCTCGCCGCAGCCGAACGACCGAGCGCAGCGAGTCA
GTGAGCGAGGAAGCGGAAGAGCGCCCAATACGCAAACCGCCTCTCCCCGCGCGTTGGCCGATTCATTAAT
GCAGCTGGCACGACAGGTTTCCCGACTGGAAAGCGGGCAGTGAGCGCAACGCAATTAATGTGAGTTAGCT
CACTCATTAGGCACCCCAGGCTTTACACTTTATGCTTCCGGCTCGTATGTTGTGTGGAATTGTGAGCGGA
TAACAATTTCACACAGGAAACAGCTATGACCATGATTACGCCAGAGGGCCTATTTCCCATGATTCCTTCA
TATTTGCATATACGATACAAGGCTGTTAGAGAGATAATTGGAATTAATTTGACTGTAAACACAAAGATAT
TAGTACAAAATACGTGACGTAGAAAGTAATAATTTCTTGGGTAGTTTGCAGTTTTAAAATTATGTTTTAA
AATGGACTATCATATGCTTACCGTAACTTGAAAGTATTTCGATTTCTTGGCTTTATATATCTTGTGGAAA
GGACGAAACACCGTCTACATGGCAACTGTGAGGAGGGGAGATGTTGTGGAAGGTCCAGTTTTGAGGGGCT
ATTACAACTTTTTTGGTACCGAGCTCGAATTCACTGGCCGTCGTTTTACAACGTCGTGACTGGGAAAACC
CTGGCGTTACCCAACTTAATCGCCTTGCAGCACATCCCCCTTTCGCCAGCTGGCGTAATAGCGAAGAGGC
CCGCACCGATCGCCCTTCCCAACAGTTGCGCAGCCTGAATGGCGAATGGCGCCTGATGCGGTATTTTCTC
CTTACGCATCTGTGCGGTATTTCACACCGCATATGGTGCACTCTCAGTACAATCTGCTCTGATGCCGCAT
AGTTAAGCCAGCCCCGACACCCGCCAACACCCGCTGACGCGCCCTGACGGGCTTGTCTGCTCCCGGCATC
CGCTTACAGACAAGCTGTGACCGTCTACGGGAGCTGCATGTGTCAGAGGTTTTCACCGTCATCACCGAAA
CGCGCAAGACGAAAGGGCCTCGTGATACGCCTATTTTTATAGGTTAATGTCATGATAATAATGGTTTCTT
AGACGTCAGGTGGCACTTTTCGGGGAAATGTGCGCGGAACCCCTATTTGTTTATTTTTCTAAATACATTC
AAATATGTATCCGCTCATGAGACAATAACCCTGATAAATGCTTCAATAATATTGAAAAAGGAAGAGTATG
AGTATTCAACATTTCCGTGTCGCCCTTATTCCCTTTTTTGCGGCATTTTGCCTTCCTGTTTTTGCTCACC
CAGAAACGCTGGTGAAAGTAAAAGATGCTGAAGATCAGTTGGGTGCACGAGTGGGTTACATCGAACTGGA
TCTCAACAGCGGTAAGATCCTTGAGAGTTTTCGCCCCGAAGAACGTTTTCCAATGATGAGCACTTTTAAA
GTTCTGCTATGTGGCGCGGTATTATCCCGTATTGACGCCGGGCAAGAGCAACTCGGTCGCCGCATACACT
ATTCTCAGAATGACTTGGTTGAGTACTCACCAGTCACAGAAAAGCATCTTACGGATGGCATGACAGTAAG
AGAATTATGCAGTGCTGCCATAACCATGAGTGATAACACTGCGGCCAACTTACTTCTGACAACGATCGGA
GGACCGAAGGAGCTAACCGCTTTTTTGCACAACATGGGGGATCATGTAACTCGCCTTGATCGTTGGGAAC
CGGAGCTGAATGAAGCCATACCAAACGACGAGCGTGACACCACGATGCCTGTAGCAATGGCAACAACGTT
GCGCAAACTATTAACTGGCGAACTACTTACTCTAGCTTCCCGGCAACAATTAATAGACTGGATGGAGGCG
GATAAAGTTGCAGGACCACTTCTGCGCTCGGCCCTTCCGGCTGGCTGGTTTATTGCTGATAAATCTGGAG
CCGGTGAGCGTGGGTCTCGCGGTATCATTGCAGCACTGGGGCCAGATGGTAAGCCCTCCCGTATCGTAGT
TATCTACACGACGGGGAGTCAGGCAACTATGGATGAACGAAATAGACAGATCGCTGAGATAGGTGCCTCA
CTGATTAAGCATTGGTAACTGTCAGACCAAGTTTACTCATATATACTTTAGATTGATTTAAAACTTCATT
TTTAATTTAAAAGGATCTAGGTGAAGATCCTTTTTGATAATCTCATGACCAAAATCCCTTAACGTGAGTT
TTCGTTCCACTGAGCGTCAGACCCCGTAGAAAAGATCAAAGGATCTTCTTGAGATCCTTTTTTTCTGCGC
GTAATCTGCTGCTTGCAAACAAAAAAACCACCGCTACCAGCGGTGGTTTGTTTGCCGGATCAAGAGCTAC
CAACTCTTTTTCCGAAGGTAACTGGCTTCAGCAGAGCGCAGATACCAAATACTGTTCTTCTAGTGTAGCC
GTAGTTAGGCCACCACTTCAAGAACTCTGTAGCACCGCCTACATACCTCGCTCTGCTAATCCTGTTACCA
GTGGCTGCTGCCAGTGGCGATAAGTCGTG
